Addgene plasmid #48679: M-tdTom-NM
Purpose: Mammalian tdTomato activation reporter for NM with GTCCCCTCCACCCCACAGTG protospacer
Depositing lab: George Church. Depositing organization: Harvard Medical School. Publication: Orthogonal Cas9 proteins for RNA-guided gene regulation and editing. Esvelt KM, Mali P, Braff JL, Moosburner M, Yaung SJ, Church GM. Nat Methods. 2013 Sep 29. doi: 10.1038/nmeth.2681. PubMed 24076762.
Backbone
  Vector backbone: Unknown
  Total vector size (bp): 4406
  Vector type: CRISPR
  Selectable markers: Neomycin (select with G418)
Growth in bacteria
  Bacterial resistance: Bleocin (Zeocin), 50 μg/mL
  Growth temperature: 37°C
  Growth strain: ccdB Survival
  Copy number: Unknown
Gene/Insert
  Gene/Insert name: TAL binding site w/ GTCCCCTCCACCCCACAGTG protospacer, NM-PAM, and tdTomato reporter. Compatible with N. meningitidis Cas9
  Species: Synthetic
  Insert size (bp): 887
  Promoter: Sp6
  Cloning method: Unknown
  Sequencing primers: 5′ SP; 3′ M13pUC-fwd
Terms and licenses: Academic/Nonprofit Terms; Industry Terms: Not Available to Industry
How to cite: M-tdTom-NM was a gift from George Church (Addgene plasmid # 48679 ; http://n2t.net/addgene:48679 ; RRID:Addgene_48679)
