[The description below was written by a language model from this plasmid's Addgene catalogue record.]
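Description:
M-tdTom-NM is a mammalian fluorescent reporter plasmid built to read out RNA-guided transcriptional activation by the Neisseria meningitidis (NM) Cas9 system. The record classes it as a CRISPR vector of about 4.4 kb but lists the backbone as unknown. It is selected in bacteria with Zeocin/bleomycin-family resistance, and neomycin resistance (G418) is recorded as the marker for mammalian cells. The listed propagation strain is a ccdB-tolerant one, which may indicate a ccdB-containing backbone, although the record does not state this. No feature table is provided, so the origin of replication and the exact layout of elements cannot be described.

The synthetic insert, recorded as roughly 0.9 kb, combines a TAL effector binding site, a defined 20-nucleotide protospacer, a protospacer-adjacent motif appropriate for N. meningitidis Cas9, and a tdTomato reporter. In reporters of this type the target sites lie upstream of the fluorescent protein coding sequence. A nuclease-inactive Cas9 fused to an activation domain is directed there by a matching guide RNA, and its binding switches on red fluorescence. The TAL site offers an independent way to activate the same reporter with a TAL-based activator. The catalogue lists Sp6 in the promoter field. This is a phage promoter and would not drive expression in mammalian cells, and the record does not state which promoter controls tdTomato.

Because the PAM is specific to the NM protein, the plasmid appears to be one of a set of otherwise similar reporters for comparing Cas9 orthologues. Such a set allows tests of whether each orthologue acts only on its own target, supporting orthogonal gene regulation and editing in mammalian cells.
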