>Addgene plasmid #48679 | M-tdTom-NM | addgene partial sequence | sequence record 72631 | SP6 5'-ATTTAGGTGACACTATAG-3'
AGCTCGGATCCACTAGTAACGGCCGCCAGTGTGCTGGAATTCGCCCTTTATTACCGCCTTTGAGTGAGCT
GATACCGCTCGCCGCAGCCGAACGACCGAGCGCAGCGAGTCAGTGAGCGAGGAAGCTCGAGGCAGTGAAA
AAAATGCTTTATTTGTGAAATTTGTGATGCTATTGCTTTATTTGTAACCATTATAAGCTGCAATAAACAA
GTTAACAACAACAATTGCATTCATTTTATGTTTCAGGTTCAGGGGGAGGTGTGGGAGGTTTTTTAAAGCA
AGTAAAACCTCTACAAATGTGGTATGGCTGATTATGATCCTCTAGAGATATCGTCGACAAGCTTATCGAT
GCGGCCGCGCTAGCACGCGTCAGCTGACTAGAGGATCCCCGGGTACCGAGCTCGAATTCTTACTTGTACA
GCTCGTCCATGCCGTACAGGAACAGGTGGTGGCGGCCCTCGGAGCGCTCGTACTGTTCCACGATGGTGTA
GTCCTCGTTGTGGGAGGTGATGTCCAGCTTGGTGTCCACGTAGTAGTAGCCGGGCAGTTGCACGGGCTTC
TTGGCCATGTAGATGGTCTTGAACTCCACCAGGTAGTGGCCGCCGTCCTTCAGCTTCAGGGCCTGGTGGA
TCTCGCCCTTCAGCACGCCGTCGCGGGGGTACAGGCGCTCGGTGGAGGCCTCCCAGCCCATGGTCTTCTT
CTGCATTACGGGGCCGTCGGGGGGGAAGTTGGTGCCGCGCATCTTCACCTTGTAGATCAGCGTGCCGTCC
TGCAGGGAGGAGTCCTGGGTCACGGTCACCAGACCGCCGTCCTCGAAGTTCATCACGCGCTCCCACTTGA
AGCCCTCGGGGAAGGACAGCTTCTTGTAATCGGGGATGTCGGCGGGGTGCTTCACGTACGCCTTGGAGCC
GTACATGAACTGGGG
