>Addgene plasmid #48679 | M-tdTom-NM | addgene partial sequence | sequence record 72635 | M13pUC-fwd 5'-CCCAGTCACGACGTTGTAAAACG-3'
CGACTCACTATAGGGCGAATTGGGCCCTCTAGATGCATGCTCGAGCGGCCGCCAGTGTGATGGATATCTG
CAGAATTCGCCCTTGCGACGTAGGGATAACAGGGTAATAGTGTCCCCTCCACCCCACAGTGGGAGGATTC
GAGGTAGGCGTGTACGGTGGGAGGCCTATATAAGCAGAGCTCGTTTAGTGAACCGTCAGATCGCCTGGAG
AATTCGCCACCATGGACTACAAGGATGACGACGATAAAACTTCCGGTGGCGGACTGGGTTCCACCGTGAG
CAAGGGCGAGGAGGTCATCAAAGAGTTCATGCGCTTCAAGGTGCGCATGGAGGGCTCCATGAACGGCCAC
GAGTTCGAGATCGAGGGCGAGGGCGAGGGCCGCCCCTAC
