>Addgene plasmid #48679 | M-tdTom-NM | depositor partial sequence | sequence record 72892 | tdTom insert sequence
TAGGGATAACAGGGTAATAGTGTCCCCTCCACCCCACAGTGGGAGGATTCGAGGTAGGCGTGTACGGTGG
GAGGCCTATATAAGCAGAGCTCGTTTAGTGAACCGTCAGATCGCCTGGAGAATTCGCCACCATGGACTAC
AAGGATGACGACGATAAAACTTCCGGTGGCGGACTGGGTTCCACCGTGAGCAAGGGCGAGGAGGTCATCA
AAGAGTTCATGCGCTTCAAGGTGCGCATGGAGGGCTCCATGAACGGCCACGAGTTCGAGATCGAGGGCGA
GGGCGAGGGCCGCCCCTACGAGGGCACCCAGACCGCCAAGCTGAAGGTGACCAAGGGCGGCCCCCTGCCC
TTCGCCTGGGACATCCTGTCCCCCCAGTTCATGTACGGCTCCAAGGCGTACGTGAAGCACCCCGCCGACA
TCCCCGATTACAAGAAGCTGTCCTTCCCCGAGGGCTTCAAGTGGGAGCGCGTGATGAACTTCGAGGACGG
CGGTCTGGTGACCGTGACCCAGGACTCCTCCCTGCAGGACGGCACGCTGATCTACAAGGTGAAGATGCGC
GGCACCAACTTCCCCCCCGACGGCCCCGTAATGCAGAAGAAGACCATGGGCTGGGAGGCCTCCACCGAGC
GCCTGTACCCCCGCGACGGCGTGCTGAAGGGCGAGATCCACCAGGCCCTGAAGCTGAAGGACGGCGGCCA
CTACCTGGTGGAGTTCAAGACCATCTACATGGCCAAGAAGCCCGTGCAACTGCCCGGCTACTACTACGTG
GACACCAAGCTGGACATCACCTCCCACAACGAGGACTACACCATCGTGGAACAGTACGAGCGCTCCGAGG
GCCGCCACCACCTGTTCCTGTACGGCATGGACGAGCTGTACAAGTAAGAATTCGAGCTCGGTACCCGGGG
ATCCTCTAGTCAGCTGACGCGTGCTAGCGCGGCCGCATCGATAAGCTTGTCGACGATATCTCTAGAGGAT
CATAATCAGCCATACCACATTTGTAGAGGTTTTACTTGCTTTAAAAAACCTCCCACACCTCCCCCTGAAC
CTGAAACATAAAATGAATGCAATTGTTGTTGTTAACTTGTTTATTGCAGCTTATAATGGTTACAAATAAA
GCAATAGCATCACAAATTTCACAAATAAAGCATTTTTTTCACTGCCTCGAGCTTCCTCGCTCACTGACTC
GCTGCGCTCGGTCGTTCGGCTGCGGCGAGCGGTATCAGCTCACTCAAAGGCGGTAATA
